Addgene plasmid #34703: pSox2-bd::FP
Depositing lab: Hollis Cline. Depositing organization: Scripps California (The Scripps Research Institute). Publication: In vivo time-lapse imaging of cell proliferation and differentiation in the optic tectum of Xenopus laevis tadpoles. Bestman JE, Lee-Osbourne J, Cline HT. J Comp Neurol. 2012 Feb 1;520(2):401-33. doi: 10.1002/cne.22795. PubMed 22113462.
Backbone
  Vector backbone: act-GVP-UG
  Backbone manufacturer: Created by Köster and Fraser
  Vector type: Xenopus expression
Growth in bacteria
  Bacterial resistance: Kanamycin, 50 μg/mL
  Growth temperature: 37°C
  Growth strain: DH5alpha
  Copy number: Unknown
Gene/Insert
  Gene/Insert name: eGFP
  Tag / fusion protein: 6x Sox2/Oct3-4 transcription factor binding domain (N terminal on insert); 165-bp minimal FGF4 promoter (N terminal on insert); Gal4-UAS (N terminal on insert)
  Cloning method: Restriction Enzyme; 5′ cloning site none (unknown if destroyed); 3′ cloning site none (unknown if destroyed)
  Sequencing primers: 5′ pBluescriptSK_primer; 3′ EGFP_N
Terms and licenses: Academic/Nonprofit Terms; Industry Terms: Not Available to Industry
Depositor comments: The Sox2/Oct3-4 enhancer elements and a minimal promoter from the murine FGF4 were subcloned from the plasmid described in Figure 1 of Ambrosetti et al. (2000). The fragment contains six tandem repeats of the 35-bp fragment containing the Sox2/Oct3-4 heterodimer transcription factor binding domain (bd) followed by a 165-bp minimal FGF4 promoter (mFGF4). This plasmid was a gift of Claudio Basilico (New York University). To increase the FP signal, the Sox2/Oct 3-4-mFGF regulatory fragment was moved to the “act-GVP-UG” concatenated plasmid created by Köster and Fraser (2001), which was adapted from the Drosophila Gal4-UAS system (Brand and Perrimon,1993) and shown to function in Xenopus (Chae et al.,2002; Hartley et al.,2002). We replaced the minimal promoters of the act-GVP-UG plasmid with our Sox2/Oct3-mFGF regulatory fragment to control the expression of the transcriptional activator, Gal4-VP16, which in turn drives the expression of genes controlled by the upstream activating sequence (UAS). The final expression vector (abbreviated as pSox2-bd::FP) contains: 6 repeats of the Sox2/Oct3-4 transcription factor binding domain, mFGF4, Gal4-VP16, a polyadenylation site, 14 repeats of UAS, mFGF4, and eGFP (ClonTech, Palo Alto, CA). Sequencing with EGFP-N identified 1nt deletion at position 1733, 1 nt insertion at position 1214, 2 nt insertion at 1557 compared to the depositor provided sequence. These mutations are all in non-coding regions and have been shown by the depositing lab to not effect the function of the plasmid.
How to cite: pSox2-bd::FP was a gift from Hollis Cline (Addgene plasmid # 34703 ; http://n2t.net/addgene:34703 ; RRID:Addgene_34703)
