[The description below was written by a language model from this plasmid's Addgene catalogue record and pLannotate feature annotations shown in this document.]
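Description:
pSox2-bd::FP is a 5.8 kb Xenopus expression plasmid that reports Sox2/Oct3-4 transcriptional activity through an amplified Gal4-UAS circuit. It was built on the concatenated act-GVP-UG vector, in which activator and effector units sit on the same plasmid. It is propagated in E. coli from a high-copy ColE1/pUC-type origin and selected with kanamycin. Resistance comes from a Tn5 NeoR/KanR gene placed behind tandem bacterial (AmpR) and SV40 early promoters and followed by an HSV TK polyadenylation signal, an arrangement that could in principle also give G418 resistance in eukaryotic cells. An f1 origin is also present.

The payload has two linked units. In the first, six tandem repeats of a 35-bp Sox2/Oct3-4 heterodimer binding element from the murine FGF4 enhancer, joined to a 165-bp minimal FGF4 promoter, drive Gal4-VP16, a fusion of the yeast GAL4 DNA-binding domain and the herpes simplex VP16 activation domain, followed by a polyadenylation site. In the second, 14 UAS repeats and another minimal FGF4 promoter control eGFP, which ends with an SV40 poly(A) signal. The automated feature table annotates only nine individual UAS copies and does not call the Sox2/Oct binding repeats or the FGF4 promoters, which are known from the depositor's description. Cells expressing Sox2 produce Gal4-VP16, which then activates the UAS-eGFP unit and boosts the fluorescent signal beyond what the enhancer alone would give.

The associated work used the plasmid for in vivo time-lapse imaging of proliferating and differentiating cells in the tadpole optic tectum. A few single- or two-nucleotide discrepancies from the depositor's sequence were found in non-coding regions and are reported not to affect function.
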