Features (pLannotate 1.2.2; 23 found; start..end, strand, type, name):
     25..65      +  misc_feature   MCS (fragment): pBluescript multiple cloning site
    503..943     +  CDS            GAL4 DNA binding domain: DNA binding domain of the GAL4 transcriptional activator; Saccharomyces cerevisiae GAL4 (truncated)
    980..1153    +  CDS            VP16 AD (fragment): transcriptional activation domain of herpes simplex virus protein VP16 (Triezenberg et al., 1988; Cousens et al., 1989); UL48
   1223..1240    +  protein_bind   5X UAS (fragment): five tandem copies of the "ScaI site" 17-mer CGGAGTACTGTCCTCCG, an upstream activating sequence (UAS) that efficiently binds yeast Gal4 (Webster et al., 1988; Pfeiffer et al., 2010) GAL4
   1248..1265    +  protein_bind   5X UAS (fragment): five tandem copies of the "ScaI site" 17-mer CGGAGTACTGTCCTCCG, an upstream activating sequence (UAS) that efficiently binds yeast Gal4 (Webster et al., 1988; Pfeiffer et al., 2010) GAL4
   1276..1293    +  protein_bind   5X UAS (fragment): five tandem copies of the "ScaI site" 17-mer CGGAGTACTGTCCTCCG, an upstream activating sequence (UAS) that efficiently binds yeast Gal4 (Webster et al., 1988; Pfeiffer et al., 2010) GAL4
   1347..1364    +  protein_bind   5X UAS (fragment): five tandem copies of the "ScaI site" 17-mer CGGAGTACTGTCCTCCG, an upstream activating sequence (UAS) that efficiently binds yeast Gal4 (Webster et al., 1988; Pfeiffer et al., 2010) GAL4
   1375..1392    +  protein_bind   5X UAS (fragment): five tandem copies of the "ScaI site" 17-mer CGGAGTACTGTCCTCCG, an upstream activating sequence (UAS) that efficiently binds yeast Gal4 (Webster et al., 1988; Pfeiffer et al., 2010) GAL4
   1401..1418    +  protein_bind   5X UAS (fragment): five tandem copies of the "ScaI site" 17-mer CGGAGTACTGTCCTCCG, an upstream activating sequence (UAS) that efficiently binds yeast Gal4 (Webster et al., 1988; Pfeiffer et al., 2010) GAL4
   1429..1446    +  protein_bind   5X UAS (fragment): five tandem copies of the "ScaI site" 17-mer CGGAGTACTGTCCTCCG, an upstream activating sequence (UAS) that efficiently binds yeast Gal4 (Webster et al., 1988; Pfeiffer et al., 2010) GAL4
   1455..1472    +  protein_bind   5X UAS (fragment): five tandem copies of the "ScaI site" 17-mer CGGAGTACTGTCCTCCG, an upstream activating sequence (UAS) that efficiently binds yeast Gal4 (Webster et al., 1988; Pfeiffer et al., 2010) GAL4
   1483..1500    +  protein_bind   5X UAS (fragment): five tandem copies of the "ScaI site" 17-mer CGGAGTACTGTCCTCCG, an upstream activating sequence (UAS) that efficiently binds yeast Gal4 (Webster et al., 1988; Pfeiffer et al., 2010) GAL4
   1755..2474    +  CDS            EGFP: the original enhanced GFP (Yang et al., 1996) mammalian codon-optimized
   2491..2574    +  CDS            large T antigen (fragment): large T antigen from SV40 (simian virus 40)
   2597..2718    +  polyA_signal   SV40 poly(A) signal: SV40 polyadenylation signal
   2752..3180    -  rep_origin     f1 ori (sequence partly withheld): f1 bacteriophage origin of replication; arrow indicates direction of (+) strand synthesis
   3207..3311    +  promoter       AmpR promoter: bla
   3313..3670    +  promoter       SV40 promoter: SV40 enhancer and early promoter
   3705..4499    +  CDS            NeoR/KanR: aminoglycoside phosphotransferase from Tn5; aph(3')-II (or nptII); confers resistance to neomycin, kanamycin, and G418 (Geneticin®)
   4520..4672    +  CDS            ble (fragment): BLE_KLEPN - Experimental evidence at protein level: Swiss-Prot protein existence level 1. Binding protein with a strong affinity to the bleomycin family of antibiotics. Binds to CL990; an antimitotic-antibiotic compound. From Klebsiella pneumoniae.
   4731..4778    +  polyA_signal   HSV TK poly(A) signal: herpes simplex virus thymidine kinase polyadenylation signal (Cole and Stacy, 1985)
   4869..4885    -  polyA_signal   bGH poly(A) signal (fragment): bovine growth hormone polyadenylation signal
   5107..5695    +  rep_origin     ori: high-copy-number ColE1/pMB1/pBR322/pUC origin of replication
>Addgene plasmid #34703 | pSox2-bd::FP | depositor full sequence | sequence record 41721 | pSox2-bd::FP sequence 5818 bps
CTAGCGCTACCGGACTCAGATCTCGAGCTCCACCGCGGTGGCGGCCGCTCTAGAACTAGTGGATCTGAAA
ACTCTTTGTTTGGATGCTAATGGGATACTTAAAGGATCTGAAAACTCTTTGTTTGGATGCTAATGGGATA
CTTAAAGGATCTGAAAACTCTTTGTTTGGATGCTAATGGGATACTTAAAGGATCTGAAAACTCTTTGTTT
GGATGCTAATGGGATACTTAAAGGATCTGAAAACTCTTTGTTTGGATGCTAATGGGATACTTAAAGGATC
TGAAAACTCTTTGTTTGGATGCTAATGGGATACTTAAAGGATCCCCCGGGCGCGGGGCAGGCGAGTAGGA
GGGGGCGCCGGCTATATATACCACTGCTCCGGAGGGCTGGGCGCGCGGGGACTATCCCGCCACCGTTGCG
TCCCTATTTGCTCTCGCTACTTAGGTCTGTGCGCAGCACTCACCGAACTCACGGCCCGCAGCTCGAACTC
ACGCCAAGATCCATGAAGCTACTGTCTTCTATCGAACAAGCATGCGATATTTGCCGACTTAAAAAGCTCA
AGTGCTCCAAAGAAAAACCGAAGTGCGCCAAGTGTCTGAAGAACAACTGGGAGTGTCGCTACTCTCCCAA
AACCAAAAGGTCTCCGCTGACTAGGGCACATCTGACAGAAGTGGAATCAAGGCTAGAAAGACTGGAACAG
CTATTTCTACTGATTTTTCCTCGAGAAGACCTTGACATGATTTTGAAAATGGATTCTTTACAGGATATAA
AAGCATTGTTAACAGGATTATTTGTACAAGATAATGTGAATAAAGATGCCGTCACAGATAGATTGGCTTC
AGTGGAGACTGATATGCCTCTAACATTGAGACAGCATAGAATAAGTGCGACATCATCATCGGAAGAGAGT
AGTAACAAAGGTCAAAGACAGTTGACTGTATCGTCGAGGTCGACCCCGGGAATTCAGATCTCTCGAGCCG
CCCCCCCGACCGATGTCAGCCTGGGGGACGAGCTCCACTTAGACGGCGAGGACGTGGCGATGGCGCATGC
CGACGCGCTAGACGATTTCGATCTGGACATGTTGGGGGACGGGGATTCCCCGGGTCCGGGATTTACCCCC
CACGACTCCGCCCCCTACGGCGCTCTGGATATGTAGAGATCTACTAGTCTCGAGTCTAGAATCAAGCTTA
GGCCTCCAAGGCGGAGTACTGTCTCCGGGCTGGCGGAGTACTGTCCTCCGGCAAGGTCGGAGTACTGTCC
TCCGACACTAGAGGTCGGAGTACTGTCCTCCGACGCAAGGCGGAGTACTGTCCTCCGGGCTGCGGAGTAC
TGTCCTCCGGCAAGGTCGGAGTACTGTCCTCCGACACTAGAGGTCGGAGTACTGTCCTCCGACGCAAGGT
CGGAGTACTGTCCTCCGACACTAGAGGTCGGAGTACTGTCCTCCGACGCAAGGTCGGAGTACTGTCCTCC
GACACTAGAGGTCGGAGTACTGTCCTCCGACGCAAGGCGGAGTACTGTCCTCCGGGCTGGCGGAGTACTG
TCCTCCGGCAAGGGTCGAGATCCCCCGGGCGCGGGGCAGGCGAGTAGGAGGGGGCGCCGGCTATATATAC
CACTGCTCCGGAGGGCTGGGCGCGCGGGGACTATCCCGCCACCGTTGCGTCCCTATTTGCTCTCGCTACT
TAGGTCTGTGCGCAGCACTCACCGAACTCACGGCCCGCAGCTCGAACTCACGCCAAGATCCACCGGTCGC
CACCATGGTGAGCAAGGGCGAGGAGCTGTTCACCGGGGTGGTGCCCATCCTGGTCGAGCTGGACGGCGAC
GTAAACGGCCACAAGTTCAGCGTGTCCGGCGAGGGCGAGGGCGATGCCACCTACGGCAAGCTGACCCTGA
AGTTCATCTGCACCACCGGCAAGCTGCCCGTGCCCTGGCCCACCCTCGTGACCACCCTGACCTACGGCGT
GCAGTGCTTCAGCCGCTACCCCGACCACATGAAGCAGCACGACTTCTTCAAGTCCGCCATGCCCGAAGGC
TACGTCCAGGAGCGCACCATCTTCTTCAAGGACGACGGCAACTACAAGACCCGCGCCGAGGTGAAGTTCG
AGGGCGACACCCTGGTGAACCGCATCGAGCTGAAGGGCATCGACTTCAAGGAGGACGGCAACATCCTGGG
GCACAAGCTGGAGTACAACTACAACAGCCACAACGTCTATATCATGGCCGACAAGCAGAAGAACGGCATC
AAGGTGAACTTCAAGATCCGCCACAACATCGAGGACGGCAGCGTGCAGCTCGCCGACCACTACCAGCAGA
ACACCCCCATCGGCGACGGCCCCGTGCTGCTGCCCGACAACCACTACCTGAGCACCCAGTCCGCCCTGAG
CAAAGACCCCAACGAGAAGCGCGATCACATGGTCCTGCTGGAGTTCGTGACCGCCGCCGGGATCACTCTC
GGCATGGACGAGCTGTACAAGTAAAGCGGCCGCGACTCTAGATCATAATCAGCCATACCACATTTGTAGA
GGTTTTACTTGCTTTAAAAAACCTCCCACACCTCCCCCTGAACCTGAAACATAAAATGAATGCAATTGTT
GTTGTTAACTTGTTTATTGCAGCTTATAATGGTTACAAATAAAGCAATAGCATCACAAATTTCACAAATA
AAGCATTTTTTTCACTGCATTCTAGTTGTGGTTTGTCCAAACTCATCAATGTATCTTAAGGCGTAAATTG
TAAGCGTTAATATTTTGTTAAAATTCGCGTTAAATTTTTGTTAAATCAGCTCATTTTTTAACCAATAGGC
CGAAATCGGCAAAATCCCTTATAAATCAAAAGAATAGACCGAGATAGGGT
[37 nt withheld, positions 2851-2887]
AAAGAACGTGGACTCCAACGTCAAAGG
[49 nt withheld, positions 2915-2963]
T
[91 nt withheld, positions 2965-3055]
G
[124 nt withheld, positions 3057-3180]
CAGGTGGCACTTTTCGGGGAAATGTGCGCGGAACCCCTATTTGTTTATTTTTCTAAATACATTCAAATAT
GTATCCGCTCATGAGACAATAACCCTGATAAATGCTTCAATAATATTGAAAAAGGAAGAGTCCTGAGGCG
GAAAGAACCAGCTGTGGAATGTGTGTCAGTTAGGGTGTGGAAAGTCCCCAGGCTCCCCAGCAGGCAGAAG
TATGCAAAGCATGCATCTCAATTAGTCAGCAACCAGGTGTGGAAAGTCCCCAGGCTCCCCAGCAGGCAGA
AGTATGCAAAGCATGCATCTCAATTAGTCAGCAACCATAGTCCCGCCCCTAACTCCGCCCATCCCGCCCC
TAACTCCGCCCAGTTCCGCCCATTCTCCGCCCCATGGCTGACTAATTTTTTTTATTTATGCAGAGGCCGA
GGCCGCCTCGGCCTCTGAGCTATTCCAGAAGTAGTGAGGAGGCTTTTTTGGAGGCCTAGGCTTTTGCAAA
GATCGATCAAGAGACAGGATGAGGATCGTTTCGCATGATTGAACAAGATGGATTGCACGCAGGTTCTCCG
GCCGCTTGGGTGGAGAGGCTATTCGGCTATGACTGGGCACAACAGACAATCGGCTGCTCTGATGCCGCCG
TGTTCCGGCTGTCAGCGCAGGGGCGCCCGGTTCTTTTTGTCAAGACCGACCTGTCCGGTGCCCTGAATGA
ACTGCAAGACGAGGCAGCGCGGCTATCGTGGCTGGCCACGACGGGCGTTCCTTGCGCAGCTGTGCTCGAC
GTTGTCACTGAAGCGGGAAGGGACTGGCTGCTATTGGGCGAAGTGCCGGGGCAGGATCTCCTGTCATCTC
ACCTTGCTCCTGCCGAGAAAGTATCCATCATGGCTGATGCAATGCGGCGGCTGCATACGCTTGATCCGGC
TACCTGCCCATTCGACCACCAAGCGAAACATCGCATCGAGCGAGCACGTACTCGGATGGAAGCCGGTCTT
GTCGATCAGGATGATCTGGACGAAGAGCATCAGGGGCTCGCGCCAGCCGAACTGTTCGCCAGGCTCAAGG
CGAGCATGCCCGACGGCGAGGATCTCGTCGTGACCCATGGCGATGCCTGCTTGCCGAATATCATGGTGGA
AAATGGCCGCTTTTCTGGATTCATCGACTGTGGCCGGCTGGGTGTGGCGGACCGCTATCAGGACATAGCG
TTGGCTACCCGTGATATTGCTGAAGAGCTTGGCGGCGAATGGGCTGACCGCTTCCTCGTGCTTTACGGTA
TCGCCGCTCCCGATTCGCAGCGCATCGCCTTCTATCGCCTTCTTGACGAGTTCTTCTGAGCGGGACTCTG
GGGTTCGAAATGACCGACCAAGCGACGCCCAACCTGCCATCACGAGATTTCGATTCCACCGCCGCCTTCT
ATGAAAGGTTGGGCTTCGGAATCGTTTTCCGGGACGCCGGCTGGATGATCCTCCAGCGCGGGGATCTCAT
GCTGGAGTTCTTCGCCCACCCTAGGGGGAGGCTAACTGAAACACGGAAGGAGACAATACCGGAAGGAACC
CGCGCTATGACGGCAATAAAAAGACAGAATAAAACGCACGGTGTTGGGTCGTTTGTTCATAAACGCGGGG
TTCGGTCCCAGGGCTGGCACTCTGTCGATACCCCACCGAGACCCCATTGGGGCCAATACGCCCGCGTTTC
TTCCTTTTCCCCACCCCACCCCCCAAGTTCGGGTGAAGGCCCAGGGCTCGCAGCCAACGTCGGGGCGGCA
GGCCCTGCCATAGCCTCAGGTTACTCATATATACTTTAGATTGATTTAAAACTTCATTTTTAATTTAAAA
GGATCTAGGTGAAGATCCTTTTTGATAATCTCATGACCAAAATCCCTTAACGTGAGTTTTCGTTCCACTG
AGCGTCAGACCCCGTAGAAAAGATCAAAGGATCTTCTTGAGATCCTTTTTTTCTGCGCGTAATCTGCTGC
TTGCAAACAAAAAAACCACCGCTACCAGCGGTGGTTTGTTTGCCGGATCAAGAGCTACCAACTCTTTTTC
CGAAGGTAACTGGCTTCAGCAGAGCGCAGATACCAAATACTGTCCTTCTAGTGTAGCCGTAGTTAGGCCA
CCACTTCAAGAACTCTGTAGCACCGCCTACATACCTCGCTCTGCTAATCCTGTTACCAGTGGCTGCTGCC
AGTGGCGATAAGTCGTGTCTTACCGGGTTGGACTCAAGACGATAGTTACCGGATAAGGCGCAGCGGTCGG
GCTGAACGGGGGGTTCGTGCACACAGCCCAGCTTGGAGCGAACGACCTACACCGAACTGAGATACCTACA
GCGTGAGCTATGAGAAAGCGCCACGCTTCCCGAAGGGAGAAAGGCGGACAGGTATCCGGTAAGCGGCAGG
GTCGGAACAGGAGAGCGCACGAGGGAGCTTCCAGGGGGAAACGCCTGGTATCTTTATAGTCCTGTCGGGT
TTCGCCACCTCTGACTTGAGCGTCGATTTTTGTGATGCTCGTCAGGGGGGCGGAGCCTATGGAAAAACGC
CAGCAACGCGGCCTTTTTACGGTTCCTGGCCTTTTGCTGGCCTTTTGCTCACATGTTCTTTCCTGCGTTA
TCCCCTGATTCTGTGGATAACCGTATTACCGCCATGCATTAGTTATTA
