>Addgene plasmid #34703 | pSox2-bd::FP | addgene partial sequence | sequence record 43648 | pBluescriptSK
TAAAGGATCTGAAAACTCTTTGTTTGGATGCTAATGGGATACTTAAAGGATCTGAAAACTCTTTGTTTGG
ATGCTAATGGGATACTTAAAGGATCTGAAAACTCTTTGTTTGGATGCTAATGGGATACTTAAAGGATCTG
AAAACTCTTTGTTTGGATGCTAATGGGATACTTAAAGGATCTGAAAACTCTTTGTTTGGATGCTAATGGG
ATACTTAAAGGATCCCCCGGGCGCGGGGCAGGCGAGTAGGAGGGGGCGCCGGCTATATATACCACTGCTC
CGGAGGGCTGGGCGCGCGGGGACTATCCCGCCACCGTTGCGTCCCTATTTGCTCTCGCTACTTAGGTCTG
TGCGCAGCACTCACCGAACTCACGGCCCGCAGCTCGAACTCACGCAAGATCCCATCGATTCGAATTCAAG
GAGCTTGAAGCAAGCCTCCTGAAAGATGAAGCTACTGTCTTCTATCGAACAAGCATGCGATATTTGCCGA
CTTAAAAAGCTCAAGTGCTCCAAAGAAAAACCGAAGTGCGCCAAGTGTCTGAAGAACAACTGGGAGTGTC
GCTACTCTCCCAAAACCAAAAGGTCTCCGCTGACTAGGGCACATCTGACAGAAGTGGAATCAAGGCTAGA
AAGACTGGAACAGCTATTTCTACTGATTTTTCCTCGAGAAGACCTTGACATGATTTTGAAAATGGATTCT
TTACAGGATATAAAAGCATTGTTAACAGGATTATTTGTACAAGATAATGTGAATAAAGATGCCGTCACAG
ATAGATTGGCTTCAGTGGAGACTGATATGCCTCTAACATTGAGACAGCATAGAATAAGTGCGACATCATC
ATCGGAAGAGAGTAGTAACAAAGGTCAAAGACAGTTGACTGTATCGTC
