>Addgene plasmid #34703 | pSox2-bd::FP | addgene partial sequence | sequence record 43649 | EGFP-N
CTTGCTCACCATGGTGGCGACCGGTGGATCTTGCGTGAGTTCGAGCTGCGGGCCGTGAGTTCGGTGAGTG
CTGCGCACAGACCTAAGTAGCGAGAGCAAATAGGGACGCAACGGTGGCGGGATAGTCCCCGCGCGCCCAG
CCCTCCGGAGCAGTGGTATATATAGCCGGCGCCCCCTCCTACTCGCCTGCCCCGCGCCCGGGGGATCTGT
CGACCCTTGCCGGAGGACAGTACTCCGCCAGCCCGGAGGACAGTACTCCGCCTTGCGTCGGAGGACAGTA
CTCCGACCTCTAGTGTCGGAGGACAGTACTCCGACCTTGCGTCGGAGGACAGTACTCCGACCTCTAGTGT
CGGAGGACAGTACTCCGACCTTGCGTCGGAGGACAGTACTCCGACCTCTAGTGTCGGAGGACAGTACTCC
GACCTTGCCGGAGGACAGTACTCCGCAGCCCGGAGGACAGTACTCCGCCTTGCGTCGGAGGACAGTACTC
CGACCTCTAGTGTCGGAGGACAGTACTCCGACCTTGCCGGAGGACAGTACTCCGCCAGCCCGGAGGACAG
TACTCCGCCTTGGAGGCCTAAGCTTGATGGCCGCGAATTAAAAAACCTCCCACACCTCCCCCTGAACCTG
AAACATAAAATGAATGCAATTGTTGTTGTTAACTTGTTTATTGCAGCTTATAATGGTTACAAATAAAGCA
ATAGCATCACAAATTTCACAAATAAAGCATTTTTTTCACTGCATTCTAGTTGTGGTTTGTCCAAACTCAT
CAATGTATCTTATCATGTCTGG
